Addgene plasmid #202276: pBC114
Purpose: Level 2 for strain-specific barcode DNA tag with bc141 through Tn7 bacterial insertion, Tetracyline selectable marker and far-red-FP fluorescent marker mPlum
Depositing lab: Paul Schulze-Lefert. Depositing organization: Max Planck Institute for Plant Breeding Research. Publication: Chromosomal barcodes for simultaneous tracking of near-isogenic bacterial strains in plant microbiota. Ordon J, Thouin J, Nakano RT, Ma KW, Zhang P, Huettel B, Garrido-Oter R, Schulze-Lefert P. Nat Microbiol. 2024 Apr;9(4):1117-1129. doi: 10.1038/s41564-024-01619-8. Epub 2024 Mar 19. PubMed 38503974.
Backbone
  Vector backbone: pBCC091
  Vector type: Bacterial Expression
  Selectable markers: Tetracyline
Growth in bacteria
  Bacterial resistance: Kan + DAP
  Growth temperature: 37°C
  Growth strain: E.coli BW29427
  Growth instructions: Requires media that contains DAP. A supplement
  Copy number: Low Copy
Gene/Insert
  Gene/Insert name: bc141
  Species: Synthetic
  Cloning method: Restriction Enzyme; 5′ cloning site unknown (unknown if destroyed)
Terms and licenses: Academic/Nonprofit Terms; Industry Terms: Not Available to Industry
Depositor comments: This plasmid can be transformed into E. coli BW29427 supplemented with 50 µg/mL of diaminopimelic acid (DAP) or any Pir1 strain. Please visit https://doi.org/10.1101/2023.04.20.537712 for bioRxiv preprint.
How to cite: pBC114 was a gift from Paul Schulze-Lefert (Addgene plasmid # 202276 ; http://n2t.net/addgene:202276 ; RRID:Addgene_202276)
