[The description below was written by a language model from this plasmid's Addgene catalogue record and pLannotate feature annotations shown in this document.]
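Description:
pBC114 is a 7.4 kb mini-Tn7 delivery plasmid built on the pBCC091 backbone, described as a "Level 2" assembly for placing a strain-specific DNA barcode (the synthetic tag bc141) into a bacterial chromosome by Tn7 transposition. It replicates from the R6K γ origin, which depends on the pi initiator protein, so it is maintained at low copy only in pir-carrying hosts such as the diaminopimelic acid-auxotrophic E. coli BW29427 named in the record. In recipients lacking pi it behaves as a suicide vector. An incP oriT allows conjugative mobilisation from the donor. The backbone outside the transposon ends carries a kanamycin resistance gene (aphA1) for propagation and sacB with its native promoter, which confers sucrose sensitivity and can be used to counter-select cells retaining the plasmid.

The transposable segment lies between the Tn7R and Tn7L ends. It contains a tetracycline efflux gene driven by the tet promoter and flanked by FRT sites, an arrangement that would permit FLP-mediated removal of the marker after integration. It also holds an mPlum far-red fluorescent protein cassette under a tac promoter with a lac operator, followed by a lambda t0 terminator. Further lambda t0 and rrnB T1 terminators insulate the cassettes. The bc141 barcode itself is not annotated in the feature table. It may sit in the unannotated stretch between the mPlum terminator and Tn7L, but the record does not confirm its position. No Tn7 transposase genes are annotated, so transposition functions must be supplied separately. According to the associated publication title, such barcoded insertions allow near-isogenic bacterial strains to be tracked simultaneously in plant microbiota, with tetracycline selection and fluorescence as additional markers.
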