Features (pLannotate 1.2.2; 21 found; start..end, strand, type, name):
     85..284     -  mobile_element Tn7R (fragment): mini-Tn7 element (right end of the Tn7 transposon) Tn7
    308..402     +  terminator     lambda t0 terminator: transcription terminator from phage lambda
    412..441     +  CDS            CmR (fragment): chloramphenicol acetyltransferase confers resistance to chloramphenicol
    504..590     +  terminator     rrnB T1 terminator: Escherichia coli rrnB; transcription terminator T1 from the E. coli rrnB gene
    623..670     -  protein_bind   FRT: FLP-mediated recombination occurs in the 8-bp core sequence TCTAGAAA (Turan and Bode, 2011). FLP recombinase from the Saccharomyces cerevisiae 2μ plasmid
    689..717     +  promoter       tet promoter: E. coli promoter for tetracycline efflux protein gene
    765..1955    +  CDS            TcR: tetracycline efflux protein; tet; confers resistance to tetracycline
   2035..2068    -  protein_bind   FRT (minimal): supports FLP-mediated excision but not integration (Turan and Bode, 2011) FLP recombinase from the Saccharomyces cerevisiae 2μ plasmid
   2110..2138    +  promoter       tac promoter: strong E. coli promoter; hybrid between the trp and lac UV5 promoters
   2146..2162    +  protein_bind   lac operator: The lac repressor binds to the lac operator to inhibit transcription in E. coli. This inhibition can be relieved by adding lactose or isopropyl-β-D-thiogalactopyranoside (IPTG). lac repressor encoded by lacI
   2185..2862    +  CDS            mPlum: mPlum is a basic (constitutively fluorescent) red fluorescent protein published in 2004, derived from Discosoma sp.. It has low acid sensitivity.
   2882..2976    +  terminator     lambda t0 terminator: transcription terminator from phage lambda
   3371..3536    -  mobile_element Tn7L: mini-Tn7 element (left end of the Tn7 transposon) Tn7
   3579..4024    +  promoter       sacB promoter: sacR; sacB promoter and control region
   4025..5446    +  CDS            SacB: secreted levansucrase that renders bacterial growth sensitive to sucrose; Bacillus subtilis sacB; negative selection marker
   5494..5518    +  CDS            lacZα (fragment): LacZα fragment of β-galactosidase; lacZ fragment
   5529..5623    +  terminator     lambda t0 terminator: transcription terminator from phage lambda
   5755..6567    +  CDS            aphA1: KKA1_ECOLX - Also known as nptI. Protein inferred from homology: Swiss-Prot protein existence level 3. Resistance to kanamycin and structurally-related aminoglycosides, including amikacin. From Escherichia coli.
   6737..6845    +  oriT           oriT: incP origin of transfer
   6856..7244    +  rep_origin     R6K γ ori: γ replication origin from E. coli plasmid R6K; requires the R6K initiator protein pi for replication
   7275..7361    -  terminator     rrnB T1 terminator: Escherichia coli rrnB; transcription terminator T1 from the E. coli rrnB gene
>Addgene plasmid #202276 | pBC114 | addgene full sequence | sequence record 419974 | Addgene NGS Result
TTAATTAAAGCGGATAACAATTTCACACAGGAGGCCGCCTAGGCCGCGGCCGCGCGAATTTGCCGAATTC
GGATCCGGAGGGAGTGTGGGCGGACAATAAAGTCTTAAACTGAACAAAATAGATCTAAACTATGACAATA
AAGTCTTAAACTAGACAGAATAGTTGTAAACTGAAATCAGTCCAGTTATGCTGTGAAAAAGCATACTGGA
CTTTTGTTATGGCTAAAGCAAACTCTTCATTTTCTGAAGTGCAAATTGCCCGTCGTATTAAAGAGGGGCG
TGGCGCTGCAAGAATTCAAGCTTGGAGGACTCCTGTTGATAGATCCAGTAATGACCTCAGAACTCCATCT
GGATTTGTTCAGAACGCTCGGTTGCCGCCGGGCGTTTTTTATTGGTGAGAATCCAAGCTAGACTGCGATG
AGTGGCAGGGCGGGGCGTAATTTCTTAAGGCAGTTATTGGTGCCCTTAAACGCCTGGGGTAATGACTCTC
TAGCTTGAGGCATCAAATAAAACGAAAGGCTCAGTCGAAAGACTGGGCCTTTCGTTTTATCTGTTGTTTG
TCGGTGAACGCTCTCCTGAGTAGGACAAATCCGCCCGCCGCTGCAAGAATTCAAGCTTGGAGGAAGTTCC
TATACTTTCTAGAGAATAGGAACTTCGGAATAGGAACTTCAATGAAGAATTCTCATGTTTGACAGCTTAT
CATCGATAAGCTTTAATGCGGTAGTTTATCACAGTTAAATTGCTAACGCAGTCAGGCACCGTGTATGAAA
TCTAACAATGCGCTCATCGTCATCCTCGGCACCGTCACCCTGGATGCTGTAGGCATAGGCTTGGTTATGC
CGGTACTGCCGGGCCTCTTGCGGGATATCGTCCATTCCGACAGCATCGCCAGTCACTATGGCGTGCTGCT
AGCGCTATATGCGTTGATGCAATTTCTATGCGCACCCGTTCTCGGAGCACTGTCCGACCGCTTTGGCCGC
CGCCCAGTCCTGCTCGCTTCGCTACTTGGAGCCACTATCGACTACGCGATCATGGCGACCACACCCGTCC
TGTGGATCCTCTACGCCGGACGCATCGTGGCCGGCATCACCGGCGCCACAGGTGCGGTTGCTGGCGCCTA
TATCGCCGACATCACCGATGGGGAAGATCGGGCTCGCCACTTCGGGCTCATGAGCGCTTGTTTCGGCGTG
GGTATGGTGGCAGGCCCCGTGGCCGGGGGACTGTTGGGCGCCATCTCCTTGCATGCACCATTCCTTGCGG
CGGCGGTGCTCAACGGCCTCAACCTACTACTGGGCTGCTTCCTAATGCAGGAGTCGCATAAGGGAGAGCG
TCGACCGATGCCCTTGAGAGCCTTCAACCCAGTCAGCTCCTTCCGGTGGGCGCGGGGCATGACTATCGTC
GCCGCACTTATGACTGTTTTCTTTATCATGCAACTCGTAGGACAGGTGCCGGCAGCGCTCTGGGTCATTT
TCGGCGAGGACCGCTTTCGCTGGAGCGCGACGATGATCGGCCTGTCGCTTGCGGTATTCGGAATCTTGCA
CGCCCTCGCTCAAGCCTTCGTCACTGGTCCCGCCACCAAACGTTTCGGCGAGAAGCAGGCCATTATCGCC
GGCATGGCGGCCGACGCGCTGGGCTACGTCTTGCTGGCGTTCGCGACGCGAGGCTGGATGGCCTTCCCCA
TTATGATTCTTCTCGCTTCCGGCGGCATCGGGATGCCCGCGTTGCAGGCCATGCTGTCCAGGCAGGTAGA
TGACGACCATCAGGGACAGCTTCAAGGATCGCTCGCGGCTCTTACCAGCCTAACTTCGATCATTGGACCG
CTGATCGTCACGGCGATTTATGCCGCCTCGGCGAGCACATGGAACGGGTTGGCATGGATTGTAGGCGCCG
CCCTATACCTTGTCTGCCTCCCCGCGTTGCGTCGCGGTGCATGGAGCCGGGCCACCTCGACCTGAATGGA
AGCCGGCGGCACCTCGCTAACGGATTCACCACTCCAAGAATTGGAGCCAATCAATTCTTGCGGAGAACTG
GCTTGAAGTTCCTATACTTTCTAGAGAATAGGAACTTCGGAATAGGTACTTCCGCTACTAGAATTCGAGC
GGGGAATTCTTGACAATTAATCATCGGCTCGTATAATGTGTGGAATTGTGAGCGGATAACAATTTTCACA
CAGGAAACAGCTAAATGGTGAGCAAGGGCGAGGAGGTCATCAAGGAGTTCATGCGCTTCAAGGAGCACAT
GGAGGGCTCCGTGAACGGCCACGAGTTCGAGATCGAGGGCGAGGGCGAGGGCCGCCCCTACGAGGGCACC
CAGACCGCCAGGCTGAAGGTGACCAAGGGTGGCCCCCTGCCCTTCGCCTGGGACATCCTGTCCCCTCAGA
TCATGTACGGCTCCAAGGCCTACGTGAAGCACCCCGCCGACATCCCCGACTACTTGAAGCTGTCCTTCCC
CGAGGGCTTCAAGTGGGAGCGCGTGATGAACTTCGAGGACGGCGGCGTGGTGACCGTGACCCAGGACTCC
TCCCTGCAGGACGGCGAGTTCATCTACAAGGTGAAGGTGCGCGGCACCAACTTCCCCTCCGACGGCCCCG
TAATGCAGAAAAAGACCATGGGCTGGGAGGCCTCCTCCGAGCGGATGTACCCCGAGGACGGCGCCCTGAA
GGGCGAGATGAAGATGAGGCTGAGGCTGAAGGACGGCGGCCACTACGACGCCGAGGTCAAGACCACCTAC
ATGGCCAAGAAGCCCGTGCAGCTGCCCGGCGCCTACAAGACCGACATCAAGCTGGACATCACCTCCCACA
ACGAGGACTACACCATCGTGGAACAGTACGAGCGCGCCGAGGGCCGCCACTCCACCGGCGCCGCTTAATT
AGCTGAGCTTGGACTCCTGTTGATAGATCCAGTAATGACCTCAGAACTCCATCTGGATTTGTTCAGAACG
CTCGGTTGCCGCCGGGCGTTTTTTATTGGTGAGAATCTCCCGCTTTACGAATTCCCATGGGGAGCATGCG
GAGTTACGTCATCCCCACCTTCCGCTGCGTTCTTCATCGATGCCCGCTTAGTGATATGCTTAAAACTCCA
AGCACAGCCTTCTCCCCATGAACACCTAACGTAGCTATATAGGACACAGTTGAATGAACACCTAACGTAG
CTATATAGGACACAGTTGCTGCCTACAACCGTCGGCTGACGTCAAGCGTTTCGCATAATGCCTACAACCG
TCGGCTGACGTCAAGCGTTTCGCATGGGGATGCTGGTTGTCATTGCCCCTCCTTCCTCTAAGTGATAAGG
TTACTTCCTCTAAATGACCAAGCAGGGTATCTAATCCTGTTAACGCTCGCTCAGAGAATTCGCATGCGGA
GTCGAGGGAGAACCAGATAAGTGAAATCTAGTTCCAAACTATTTTGTCATTTTTAATTTTCGTATTAGCT
TACGACGCTACACCCAGTTCCCATCTATTTTGTCACTCTTCCCTAAATAATCCTTAAAAACTCCATTTCC
ACCCCTCCCAGTTCCCAACTATTTTGTCCGCCCACACGCTGAGCGAATTCCACGCTTGTGGAATTCCTCG
AGGGAGTTCACATATACCTGCCGTTCACTATTATTTAGTGAAATGAGATATTATGATATTTTCTGAATTG
TGATTAAAAAGGCAACTTTATGCCCATGCAACAGAAACTATAAAAAATACAGAGAATGAAAAGAAACAGA
TAGATTTTTTAGTTCTTTAGGCCCGTAGTCTGCAAATCCTTTTATGATTTTCTATCAAACAAAAGAGGAA
AATAGACCAGTTGCAATCCAAACGAGAGTCTAATAGAATGAGGTCGAAAAGTAAATCGCGCGGGTTTGTT
ACTGATAAAGCAGGCAAGACCTAAAATGTGTAAAGGGCAAAGTGTATACTTTGGCGTCACCCCTTACATA
TTTTAGGTCTTTTTTTATTGTGCGTAACTAACTTGCCATCTTCAAACAGGAGGGCTGGAAGAAGCAGACC
GCTAACACAGTACATAAAAAAGGAGACATGAACGATGAACATCAAAAAGTTTGCAAAACAAGCAACAGTA
TTAACCTTTACTACCGCACTGCTGGCAGGAGGCGCAACTCAAGCGTTTGCGAAAGAAACGAACCAAAAGC
CATATAAGGAAACATACGGCATTTCCCATATTACACGCCATGATATGCTGCAAATCCCTGAACAGCAAAA
AAATGAAAAATATCAAGTTCCTGAATTCGATTCGTCCACAATTAAAAATATCTCTTCTGCAAAAGGCCTG
GACGTTTGGGACAGCTGGCCATTACAAAACGCTGACGGCACTGTCGCAAACTATCACGGCTACCACATCG
TCTTTGCATTAGCCGGAGATCCTAAAAATGCGGATGACACATCGATTTACATGTTCTATCAAAAAGTCGG
CGAAACTTCTATTGACAGCTGGAAAAACGCTGGCCGCGTCTTTAAAGACAGCGACAAATTCGATGCAAAT
GATTCTATCCTAAAAGACCAAACACAAGAATGGTCAGGTTCAGCCACATTTACATCTGACGGAAAAATCC
GTTTATTCTACACTGATTTCTCCGGTAAACATTACGGCAAACAAACACTGACAACTGCACAAGTTAACGT
ATCAGCATCAGACAGCTCTTTGAACATCAACGGTGTAGAGGATTATAAATCAATCTTTGACGGTGACGGA
AAAACGTATCAAAATGTACAGCAGTTCATCGATGAAGGCAACTACAGCTCAGGCGACAACCATACGCTGA
GAGATCCTCACTACGTAGAAGATAAAGGCCACAAATACTTAGTATTTGAAGCAAACACTGGAACTGAAGA
TGGCTACCAAGGCGAAGAATCTTTATTTAACAAAGCATACTATGGCAAAAGCACATCATTCTTCCGTCAA
GAAAGTCAAAAACTTCTGCAAAGCGATAAAAAACGCACGGCTGAGTTAGCAAACGGCGCTCTCGGTATGA
TTGAGCTAAACGATGATTACACACTGAAAAAAGTGATGAAACCGCTGATTGCATCTAACACAGTAACAGA
TGAAATTGAACGCGCGAACGTCTTTAAAATGAACGGCAAATGGTACCTGTTCACTGACTCCCGCGGATCA
AAAATGACGATTGACGGCATTACGTCTAACGATATTTACATGCTTGGTTATGTTTCTAATTCTTTAACTG
GCCCATACAAGCCGCTGAACAAAACTGGCCTTGTGTTAAAAATGGATCTTGATCCTAACGATGTAACCTT
TACTTACTCACACTTCGCTGTACCTCAAGCGAAAGGAAACAATGTCGTGATTACAAGCTATATGACAAAC
AGAGGATTCTACGCAGACAAACAATCAACGTTTGCGCCAAGCTTCCTGCTGAACATCAAAGGCAAGAAAA
CATCTGTTGTCAAAGACAGCATCCTTGAACAAGGACAATTAACAGTTAACAAATAAATTCGCTGAGCGAG
GATGCACATGTGACCGAGGGAAGCTTGCGGCCGCGTCGTGACTGGGAAAACCCTGGCGACTAGTCTTGGA
CTCCTGTTGATAGATCCAGTAATGACCTCAGAACTCCATCTGGATTTGTTCAGAACGCTCGGTTGCCGCC
GGGCGTTTTTTATTGGTGAGAATCCAGGGGTCCCCAATAATTACGATTTAAATTTGTGTCTCAAAATCTC
TGATGTTACATTGCACAAGATAAAAATATATCATCATGAACAATAAAACTGTCTGCTTACATAAACAGTA
ATACAAGGGGTGTTATGAGCCATATTCAGCGTGAAACGAGCTGTAGCCGTCCGCGTCTGAACAGCAACAT
GGATGCGGATCTGTATGGCTATAAATGGGCGCGTGATAACGTGGGTCAGAGCGGCGCGACCATTTATCGT
CTGTATGGCAAACCGGATGCGCCGGAACTGTTTCTGAAACATGGCAAAGGCAGCGTGGCGAACGATGTGA
CCGATGAAATGGTGCGTCTGAACTGGCTGACCGAATTTATGCCGCTGCCGACCATTAAACATTTTATTCG
CACCCCGGATGATGCGTGGCTGCTGACCACCGCGATTCCGGGCAAAACCGCGTTTCAGGTGCTGGAAGAA
TATCCGGATAGCGGCGAAAACATTGTGGATGCGCTGGCCGTGTTTCTGCGTCGTCTGCATAGCATTCCGG
TGTGCAACTGCCCGTTTAACAGCGATCGTGTGTTTCGTCTGGCCCAGGCGCAGAGCCGTATGAACAACGG
CCTGGTGGATGCGAGCGATTTTGATGATGAACGTAACGGCTGGCCGGTGGAACAGGTGTGGAAAGAAATG
CATAAACTGCTGCCGTTTAGCCCGGATAGCGTGGTGACCCACGGCGATTTTAGCCTGGATAACCTGATTT
TCGATGAAGGCAAACTGATTGGCTGCATTGATGTGGGCCGTGTGGGCATTGCGGATCGTTATCAGGATCT
GGCCATTCTGTGGAACTGCCTGGGCGAATTTAGCCCGAGCCTGCAAAAACGTCTGTTTCAGAAATATGGC
ATTGATAATCCGGATATGAACAAACTGCAATTTCATCTGATGCTGGATGAATTTTTCTAATAATTAATTG
GACCGCGGTCCGCGCGTTGTCCTTTTCCGCTGCATAACCCTGCTTCGGGGTCATTATAGCGATTTTTTCG
GTATATCCATCCTTTTTCGCACGATATACAGGATTTTGCCAAAGGGTTCGTGTAGACTTTCCTTGGTGTA
TCCAACGGCGTCAGCCGGGCAGGATAGGTGAAGTAGGCCCACCCGCGAGCGGGTGTTCCTTCTTCACTGT
CCCTTATTCGCACCTGGCGGTGCTCAACGGGAATCCTGCTCTGCGAGGCTGGCCGTAGGCCGGCCGATCT
GAAGATCAGCAGTTCAACCTGTTGATAGTACGTACTAAGCTCTCATGTTTCACGTACTAAGCTCTCATGT
TTAACGTACTAAGCTCTCATGTTTAACGAACTAAACCCTCATGGCTAACGTACTAAGCTCTCATGGCTAA
CGTACTAAGCTCTCATGTTTCACGTACTAAGCTCTCATGTTTGAACAATAAAATTAATATAAATCAGCAA
CTTAAATAGCCTCTAAGGTTTTAAGTTTTATAAGAAAAAAAAGAATATATAAGGCTTTTAAAGCCTTTAA
GGTTTAACGGTTGTGGACAACAAGCCAGGGATGTAACGCACTGAGAAGCCCTTAGAGCCTCTCAAAGCAA
TTTTGAGTGACACAGGAACACTTAACGGCTGACATGGGGCGCGCCCAGCTGTCTAGGGCGGCGGATTTGT
CCTACTCAGGAGAGCGTTCACCGACAAACAACAGATAAAACGAAAGGCCCAGTCTTTCGACTGAGCCTTT
CGTTTTATTTGATGCCT
